>Addgene plasmid #49966 | JA1266 | depositor full sequence | sequence record 74531 | TALE sequence
ATGGTGGACTTGAGGACACTCGGTTATTCGCAACAGCAACAGGAGAAAATCAAGCCTAAGGTCAGGAGCA
CCGTCGCGCAACACCACGAGGCGCTTGTGGGGCATGGCTTCACTCATGCGCATATTGTCGCGCTTTCACA
GCACCCTGCGGCGCTTGGGACGGTGGCTGTCAAATACCAAGATATGATTGCGGCCCTGCCCGAAGCCACG
CACGAGGCAATTGTAGGGGTCGGTAAACAGTGGTCGGGAGCGCGAGCACTTGAGGCGCTGCTGACTGTGG
CGGGTGAGCTTAGGGGGCCTCCGCTCCAGCTCGACACCGGGCAGCTGCTGAAGATCGCGAAGAGAGGGGG
AGTAACAGCGGTAGAGGCAGTGCACGCCTGGCGCAATGCGCTCACCGGGGCCCCCTTGAACCTGACCCCA
GACCAGGTAGTCGCAATCGCGTCACATGACGGGGGAAAGCAAGCCCTGGAAACCGTGCAAAGGTTGTTGC
CGGTCCTTTGTCAAGACCACGGCCTTACACCGGAGCAAGTCGTGGCCATTGCAAGCAACATCGGTGGCAA
ACAGGCTCTTGAGACGGTTCAGAGACTTCTCCCAGTTCTCTGTCAAGCCCACGGGCTGACTCCCGATCAA
GTTGTAGCGATTGCGTCGAACATTGGAGGGAAACAAGCATTGGAGACTGTCCAACGGCTCCTTCCCGTGT
TGTGTCAAGCCCACGGTTTGACGCCTGCACAAGTGGTCGCCATCGCCTCCAATATTGGCGGTAAGCAGGC
GCTGGAAACAGTACAGCGCCTGCTGCCTGTACTGTGCCAGGATCATGGACTGACCCCAGACCAGGTAGTC
GCAATCGCGTCACATGACGGGGGAAAGCAAGCCCTGGAAACCGTGCAAAGGTTGTTGCCGGTCCTTTGTC
AAGACCACGGCCTTACACCGGAGCAAGTCGTGGCCATTGCAAGCAACATCGGTGGCAAACAGGCTCTTGA
GACGGTTCAGAGACTTCTCCCAGTTCTCTGTCAAGCCCACGGGCTGACTCCCGATCAAGTTGTAGCGATT
GCGAATAACAATGGAGGGAAACAAGCATTGGAGACTGTCCAACGGCTCCTTCCCGTGTTGTGTCAAGCCC
ACGGTTTGACGCCTGCACAAGTGGTCGCCATCGCCTCCAATATTGGCGGTAAGCAGGCGCTGGAAACAGT
ACAGCGCCTGCTGCCTGTACTGTGCCAGGATCATGGACTGACCCCAGACCAGGTAGTCGCAATCGCGTCA
CATGACGGGGGAAAGCAAGCCCTGGAAACCGTGCAAAGGTTGTTGCCGGTCCTTTGTCAAGACCACGGCC
TTACACCGGAGCAAGTCGTGGCCATTGCAAGCAACATCGGTGGCAAACAGGCTCTTGAGACGGTTCAGAG
ACTTCTCCCAGTTCTCTGTCAAGCCCACGGGCTGACTCCCGATCAAGTTGTAGCGATTGCGTCGCATGAC
GGAGGGAAACAAGCATTGGAGACTGTCCAACGGCTCCTTCCCGTGTTGTGTCAAGCCCACGGTTTGACGC
CTGCACAAGTGGTCGCCATCGCCAGCCATGATGGCGGTAAGCAGGCGCTGGAAACAGTACAGCGCCTGCT
GCCTGTACTGTGCCAGGATCATGGACTGACCCCAGACCAGGTAGTCGCAATCGCGTCGAACATTGGGGGA
AAGCAAGCCCTGGAAACCGTGCAAAGGTTGTTGCCGGTCCTTTGTCAAGACCACGGCCTTACACCGGAGC
AAGTCGTGGCCATTGCAAGCAATGGGGGTGGCAAACAGGCTCTTGAGACGGTTCAGAGACTTCTCCCAGT
TCTCTGTCAAGCCCACGGGCTGACTCCCGATCAAGTTGTAGCGATTGCGAATAACAATGGAGGGAAACAA
GCATTGGAGACTGTCCAACGGCTCCTTCCCGTGTTGTGTCAAGCCCACGGTTTGACGCCTGCACAAGTGG
TCGCCATCGCCAACAACAACGGCGGTAAGCAGGCGCTGGAAACAGTACAGCGCCTGCTGCCTGTACTGTG
CCAGGATCATGGACTGACCCCAGACCAGGTAGTCGCAATCGCGTCAAACGGAGGGGGAAAGCAAGCCCTG
GAAACCGTGCAAAGGTTGTTGCCGGTCCTTTGTCAAGACCACGGCCTTACACCGGAGCAAGTCGTGGCCA
TTGCAAATAATAACGGTGGCAAACAGGCTCTTGAGACGGTTCAGAGACTTCTCCCAGTTCTCTGTCAAGC
CCACGGGCTGACACCCGAACAGGTGGTCGCCATTGCTTCCCACGACGGAGGACGGCCAGCCTTGGAG
Features (pLannotate 1.2.2; 1 found; start..end, strand, type, name):
      4..513     +  CDS            avrBs3 (fragment): AVRB3_XANEU - Experimental evidence at protein level: Swiss-Prot protein existence level 1. Avirulence protein. Acts as a transcription factor in C.annuum plants. In susceptible plants lacking the Bs3 resistance gene induces expression of a number of genes, including genes homologous to a family of auxin-induced genes, alpha-expansin genes, pectate lyase, anthocyanidin glucoside rhamnosyl transferase and at least one transcription factor, UPA20. Their expression leads to plant hypertrophy in mesophyll cells, probably mainly mediated by UPA20 (PubMed:17962565). In resistant plants induces the h
