[The description below was written by a language model from this plasmid's Addgene catalogue record and pLannotate feature annotations shown in this document.]
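Description:
JA1266 is a mammalian expression plasmid encoding a programmable TALE-TET1CD fusion protein. It was built in the pJFA334E9 backbone, a TALE-effector acceptor vector, and is catalogued under the TALEN vector type, although the effector here is a demethylase domain rather than a nuclease. The insert, called Tet1CD HB-7, consists of a custom TALE repeat array designed to recognise site #7 in the human beta-globin (HBB) gene. The array was cloned into the backbone through BsmBI sites, placing it in frame with the catalytic domain of TET1, the hydroxylase that oxidises 5-methylcytosine and thereby initiates DNA demethylation. Expression is driven by the EF1a promoter, a strong constitutive promoter suited to a wide range of mammalian cells. The plasmid is propagated in E. coli under ampicillin selection. The record does not state the origin of replication or copy number, and it mentions no mammalian selection marker.

The construct tethers TET1 catalytic activity to a defined genomic address so that CpGs adjacent to the TALE binding site in HBB are demethylated. This allows the effect of local methylation on endogenous gene expression to be tested, and it can potentially activate the gene.

The available sequence record covers only the TALE portion (about 2.3 kb), not the whole plasmid. Its single automated annotation is a fragment matching AvrBs3, the Xanthomonas TAL effector from which such DNA-binding scaffolds are derived. The promoter, TET1 domain and bacterial backbone elements are therefore known only from the catalogue fields and are not confirmed by the feature table.
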