Addgene plasmid #49966: JA1266
Purpose: Expresses a TALE-TET1CD (catalytic domain of TET1) fusion protein engineered to bind a site in the human beta-globin (HBB) gene and demethylate CpGs adjacent to the binding site
Depositing lab: Keith Joung. Depositing organization: Massachusetts General Hospital. Publication: Targeted DNA demethylation and activation of endogenous genes using programmable TALE-TET1 fusion proteins. Maeder ML, Angstman JF, Richardson ME, Linder SJ, Cascio VM, Tsai SQ, Ho QH, Sander JD, Reyon D, Bernstein BE, Costello JF, Wilkinson MF, Joung JK. Nat Biotechnol. 2013 Oct 9. doi: 10.1038/nbt.2726. PubMed 24108092.
Backbone
  Vector backbone: pJFA334E9
  Backbone manufacturer: Joung lab (Addgene plasmid #49237)
  Vector type: TALEN
Growth in bacteria
  Bacterial resistance: Ampicillin, 100 μg/mL
  Growth temperature: 37°C
  Growth strain: XL1 Blue
  Copy number: Unknown
Gene/Insert
  Gene/Insert name: Tet1CD HB-7 (alt names: HB-7; human beta-globin (HBB) site #7)
  Species: H. sapiens (human)
  Entrez Gene: HBB (a.k.a. CD113t-C, ECYT6, beta-globin)
  Promoter: EF1a
  Cloning method: Restriction Enzyme; 5′ cloning site BsmBI (unknown if destroyed); 3′ cloning site BsmBI (unknown if destroyed)
  Sequencing primers: 5′ EF1a-F 5'-TCAAGCCTCAGACAGTGGTTC-3'; 3′ OJA199 5'-CACCATCACAGCAGTTGG-3'
Terms and licenses: Academic/Nonprofit Terms; Industry Terms: Not Available to Industry
Depositor comments: TALE target site is: TCAAACAGACACCATGGTGC. See Supplementary Figure 13 of associated publication for amino acid sequences of backbone and TALE repeat array.
How to cite: JA1266 was a gift from Keith Joung (Addgene plasmid # 49966 ; http://n2t.net/addgene:49966 ; RRID:Addgene_49966)
