>Addgene plasmid #49966 | JA1266 | addgene partial sequence | sequence record 76006 | EF1a-F 5'-TCAAGCCTCAGACAGTGGTTC-3'
AGCGGCCGCCACCATGGCCCCCAAGAAGAAGAGGAAGGTGGGCATTCACCGCGGGGTACCTATGGTGGAC
TTGAGGACACTCGGTTATTCGCAACAGCAACAGGAGAAAATCAAGCCTAAGGTCAGGAGCACCGTCGCGC
AACACCACGAGGCGCTTGTGGGGCATGGCTTCACTCATGCGCATATTGTCGCGCTTTCACAGCACCCTGC
GGCGCTTGGGACGGTGGCTGTCAAATACCAAGATATGATTGCGGCCCTGCCCGAAGCCACGCACGAGGCA
ATTGTAGGGGTCGGTAAACAGTGGTCGGGAGCGCGAGCACTTGAGGCGCTGCTGACTGTGGCGGGTGAGC
TTAGGGGGCCTCCGCTCCAGCTCGACACCGGGCAGCTGCTGAAGATCGCGAAGAGAGGGGGAGTAACAGC
GGTAGAGGCAGTGCACGCCTGGCGCAATGCGCTCACCGGGGCCCCCTTGAACCTGACCCCAGACCAGGTA
GTCGCAATCGCGTCACATGACGGGGGAAAGCAAGCCCTGGAAACCGTGCAAAGGTTGTTGCCGGTCCTTT
GTCAAGACCACGGCCTTACACCGGAGCAAGTCGTGGCCATTGCAAGCAACATCGGTGGCAAACAGGCTCT
TGAGACGGTTCAGAGACTTCTCCCAGTTCTCTGTCAAGCCCACGGGCTGACTCCCGATCAAGTTGTAGCG
ATTGCGTCGAACATTGGAGGGAAACAAGCATTGGAGACTGTCCAACGGCTCCTTCCCGTGTTGTGTCAAG
CCCACGGTTTGACGCCTGCACAAGTGGTCGCCATCGCCTCCAATATTGGCGGTAAGCAGGCGCTGGAAAC
AGTACAGCGCCTGCTGCCTGTACTGTGCCAGGATCATGGACTGACCCCAGACCAGGTAGTCGCAATCGCG
TCACATGACGGGGG
